>Addgene plasmid #216439 | pPOM014_P2_pGPM1 | addgene full sequence | sequence record 432941 | Addgene NGS Result
GACCAGACCAATAAAAAACGCCCGGCGGCAACCGAGCGTTCTGAACAAATCCAGATGGAGTTCTGAGGTC
ATTACTGGATCTATCAACAGGAGTCCAAGCGAGCTCGATATCAAATTACGCCCCGCCCTGCCACTCATCG
CAGTACTGTTGTAATTCATTAAGCATTCTGCCGACATGGAAGCCATCACAAACGGCATGATGAACCTGAA
TCGCCAGCGGCATCAGCACCTTGTCGCCTTGCGTATAATATTTGCCCATGGTGAAAACGGGGGCGAAGAA
GTTGTCCATATTGGCCACGTTTAAATCAAAACTGGTGAAACTCACCCAGGGATTGGCTGAAACGAAAAAC
ATATTCTCAATAAACCCTTTAGGGAAATAGGCCAGGTTTTCACCGTAACACGCCACATCTTGCGAATATA
TGTGTAGAAACTGCCGGAAATCGTCGTGGTATTCACTCCAGAGCGATGAAAACGTTTCAGTTTGCTCATG
GAAAACGGTGTAACAAGGGTGAACACTATCCCATATCACCAGCTCACCGTCTTTCATTGCCATACGAAAT
TCCGGATGAGCATTCATCAGGCGGGCAAGAATGTGAATAAAGGCCGGATAAAACTTGTGCTTATTTTTCT
TTACGGTCTTTAAAAAGGCCGTAATATCCAGCTGAACGGTCTGGTTATAGGTACATTGAGCAACTGACTG
AAATGCCTCAAAATGTTCTTTACGATGCCATTGGGATATATCAACGGTGGTATATCCAGTGATTTTTTTC
TCCATTTTAGCTTCCTTAGCTCCTGAAAATCTCGATAACTCAAAAAATACGCCCGGTAGTGATCTTATTT
CATTATGGTGAAAGTTGGAACCTCTTACGTGCCCGATCAATCATGACCAAAATCCCTTAACGTGAGTTTT
CGTTCCACTGAGCGTCAGACCCCGTAGAAAAGATCAAAGGATCTTCTTGAGATCCTTTTTTTCTGCGCGT
AATCTGCTGCTTGCAAACAAAAAAACCACCGCTACCAGCGGTGGTTTGTTTGCCGGATCAAGAGCTACCA
ACTCTTTTTCCGAAGGTAACTGGCTTCAGCAGAGCGCAGATACCAAATACTGTTCTTCTAGTGTAGCCGT
AGTTAGGCCACCACTTCAAGAACTCTGTAGCACCGCCTACATACCTCGCTCTGCTAATCCTGTTACCAGT
GGCTGCTGCCAGTGGCGATAAGTCGTGTCTTACCGGGTTGGACTCAAGACGATAGTTACCGGATAAGGCG
CAGCGGTCGGGCTGAACGGGGGGTTCGTGCACACAGCCCAGCTTGGAGCGAACGACCTACACCGAACTGA
GATACCTACAGCGTGAGCTATGAGAAAGCGCCACGCTTCCCGAAGGGAGAAAGGCGGACAGGTATCCGGT
AAGCGGCAGGGTCGGAACAGGAGAGCGCACGAGGGAGCTTCCAGGGGGAAACGCCTGGTATCTTTATAGT
CCTGTCGGGTTTCGCCACCTCTGACTTGAGCGTCGATTTTTGTGATGCTCGTCAGGGGGGCGGAGCCTAT
GGAAAAACGCCAGCAACGCGGCCTTTTTACGGTTCCTGGCCTTTTGCTGGCCTTTTGCTCACATGTTCTT
TCCTGCGTTATCCCCTGATTCTGTGGATAACCGTAGTCGGTCTCAAACGCTTTTCCACCTGCAAACGCAC
CTTCAGATAAATACAAAATTACGTAACTTTTGTCTACTAAGTGACCCAAATTGGCATCCTTTTGGAAACA
ATCTCGTTATCAACTTCGGCATTTCTTTCTCGAATAACCCAATCCAGCACATGAATTTCGACAAGTGCCT
TTTGCCATGTTTTCCATCGAGCCTTCAAGTTACCTAGCGAAGCAATACAATCGCAACCACCTGCCACACC
AAGACAACGTACGGAAGAGTAGAGAAACGTAGAGAGTGTGGCAGAGAAAACTATAGTCTAGTCCAAGGCT
TAGGCTGACAAGGCTATAGTCAGGTGAATGTCAATCAAAGTCGAGTGGATCAAGTTTACTAGATTAAAAA
AATGCGCAACCCTTTTAGTGCAGCTTTCTTTGTTACGCTATCGTTACATGGTACTTGCCTATAACCATAA
ATTTGATTGCATCGTTGTTACTATTTATTGTGGTTGTTTGTTTTGGTTTAGTAATGGCGCTTTGTTTACG
GAGGGAAAAGCACGCGACCGGGGTCGTTGGGCAAAGGCCACGATGAAAAAGAATTATGGCGTTAAGCTAA
AAATATTTCTTTTCACAATTTTATTAGCATTTGAAACGAACACATTCACCCCATACACCTCCACCTTCTC
CCATTTTGCACGAGGATGCCTTTGATGTCTTTGCGTTTTTCTCCATACTGCCTTAAAAGAATTACGCCCA
CACACATAAAGCTTGTCTAATATGAATAGGGTGCTGCGTAGCATTTCCCTTTTGTACCGGTGTTAGTAGG
CGATGCCGCAGTTACAAAATGCCATGATCTGCATCATCCGACTTTTTTTCCGAAGTATGGCCGTCCAACA
GTTGCACGCGATTGACTCTTAGATTTCGGGAAAGGTGACAGACCCTTACCCTAAACGAGAAATTTTTCCG
AAGACGATTTGTTCCGCAAAATTCTATGAACTTCCTATATAAAGGATGGTAGACCCTCCCTGCAAAGCTG
CTAACGTAAAGTCACTTTACTTACACCACACTATACAACGTTAACGAGATCTATGTGA
Features (pLannotate 1.2.2; 5 found; start..end, strand, type, name):
     11..45      -  terminator     lambda t0 terminator: minimal transcription terminator from phage lambda (Scholtissek and Grosse, 1987)
    119..775     -  CDS            cat: CAT_ECOLX - Experimental evidence at protein level: Swiss-Prot protein existence level 1. This enzyme is an effector of chloramphenicol resistance in bacteria. From Escherichia coli. This protein is used as a marker in many commonly used cloning vectors, such as pACYC184.
    776..873     -  promoter       cat promoter: promoter of the E. coli cat gene encoding chloramphenicol acetyltransferase
    957..1545    +  rep_origin     ori: high-copy-number ColE1/pMB1/pBR322/pUC origin of replication
   1988..2332    +  CDS            mug106: MU106_SCHPO - Experimental evidence at protein level: Swiss-Prot protein existence level 1. Has a role in meiosis. From Schizosaccharomyces pombe (strain 972 / ATCC 24843) (Fission yeast).
