[The description below was written by a language model from this plasmid's Addgene catalogue record and pLannotate feature annotations shown in this document.]
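Description:
pPOM014_P2_pGPM1 is a MoClo part plasmid from the POMBOX fission yeast cloning toolkit, built in the pYTK001 entry backbone. It stores a single standardized DNA part rather than acting as an expression vector in its own right. The 2,718 nt plasmid is maintained in E. coli through a high-copy ColE1/pUC-type origin of replication. Selection is with chloramphenicol, using a chloramphenicol acetyltransferase (cat) gene driven by its native promoter and followed by a lambda t0 terminator. The feature table shows no yeast origin of replication or yeast selectable marker, so those functions have to come from other parts when a complete vector is assembled.

The insert is a 1,056 bp fragment carrying the Schizosaccharomyces pombe gpm1 promoter, described in the record as a constitutive promoter for gene expression in fission yeast. It is formatted as a type 2 (promoter) part following the YeastToolkit grammar, so Golden Gate assembly can place it upstream of a coding sequence part and a terminator part to form a transcription unit. Internal BsaI and BsmBI recognition sites were removed from the promoter so that the type IIS enzymes used in these hierarchical assemblies do not cut within it.

The automated annotation does not label the promoter itself. Instead it places a match to the S. pombe mug106 coding sequence in the insert region. This may reflect neighbouring genomic sequence captured within the promoter fragment, but the record does not comment on it. The plasmid is typically used as a modular promoter source for building constitutive S. pombe expression cassettes in molecular and synthetic biology work.
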