Addgene plasmid #216439: pPOM014_P2_pGPM1
Purpose: Constitutive promoter for gene expression in S. pombe. Part type 2 following the YeastToolkit MoClo grammar.
Depositing lab: Tomáš Pluskal. Depositing organization: Institute of Organic Chemistry and Biochemistry, Academy of Sciences of the Czech Republic. Publication: POMBOX: A Fission Yeast Cloning Toolkit for Molecular and Synthetic Biology. Hebra T, Smrckova H, Elkatmis B, Prevorovsky M, Pluskal T. ACS Synth Biol. 2023 Nov 22. doi: 10.1021/acssynbio.3c00529. PubMed 37991801.
Backbone
  Vector backbone: pYTK001
  Vector type: Yeast Expression, Synthetic Biology
Growth in bacteria
  Bacterial resistance: Chloramphenicol, 25 μg/mL
  Growth temperature: 37°C
  Growth strain: DH5alpha
  Copy number: High Copy
Gene/Insert
  Gene/Insert name: Promoter gpm1
  Species: S. pombe (fission yeast)
  Insert size (bp): 1056
  Mutation: Removal of any BsaI // BsmBI restriction site
  Cloning method: Golden Gate
Terms and licenses: Academic/Nonprofit Terms; Industry Terms: Not Available to Industry
How to cite: pPOM014_P2_pGPM1 was a gift from Tomáš Pluskal (Addgene plasmid # 216439 ; http://n2t.net/addgene:216439 ; RRID:Addgene_216439)
